# Supplementary material for: The complete mitochondrial genome of stag beetle Lucanus cervus (Coleoptera: Lucanidae) and phylogenetic analysis
Source: PeerJ. 2019 Dec 19;7:e8274. doi: 10.7717/peerj.8274 (PMC6925956; doi:10.7717/peerj.8274)
Supplement: Supplemental Information 3 [file peerj-07-8274-s003.gb]

LOCUS       Lucanus_cervus-1       20109 bp    DNA     linear   INV 09-SEP-2019
DEFINITION  Lucanus cervus mitochondrion, complete genome.
ACCESSION   MH595464
VERSION     MH595464.2
KEYWORDS    .
SOURCE      mitochondrion Lucanus cervus
  ORGANISM  Lucanus cervus
            Eukaryota; Metazoa; Ecdysozoa; Arthropoda; Hexapoda; Insecta;
            Pterygota; Neoptera; Holometabola; Coleoptera; Polyphaga;
            Scarabaeiformia; Lucanidae; Lucaninae; Lucanus.
REFERENCE   1
  AUTHORS   Liu, J.
  TITLE     The mitogenome of Lucanus cervus (Coleoptera: Lucanidae) and some
            phylogeny analysis
  JOURNAL   Unpublished
REFERENCE   2
  AUTHORS   Liu, J.
  TITLE     Direct Submission
  JOURNAL   Submitted (08-JUL-2018) Ecology, Anhui University, Jiulong road,
            Hefei, Anhui 230601, China
COMMENT     On Sep 9, 2019 this sequence version replaced MH595464.1. 
            ##Assembly-Data-START## Assembly Method :: Geneious v. Data
            Sequencing Technology :: 454 ##Assembly-Data-END##.
FEATURES             Location/Qualifiers
     misc_feature    14594..20109
                     /note="control region"
                     /note="Geneious name: control region"
     source          1..20109
                     /organism="Lucanus cervus"
                     /organelle="mitochondrion"
                     /mol_type="genomic DNA"
                     /db_xref="taxon:41109"
                     /note="Geneious name: source Lucanus cervus"
     rRNA            complement(12477..13720)
                     /product="16S ribosomal RNA"
                     /note="Geneious name: 16S rRNA"
     rRNA            complement(13788..14593)
                     /product="12S ribosomal RNA"
                     /note="Geneious name: 12S rRNA"
     CDS             complement(6214..7928)
                     /gene="ND5"
                     /note="TAA stop codon is completed by the addition of 3' A
                     residues to the mRNA"
                     /codon_start=1
                     /transl_except="(pos:complement(6214..6215), aa:TERM)"
                     /transl_table=5
                     /product="NADH dehydrogenase subunit 5"
                     /protein_id="QDW75837.1"
                     /translation="MNICFIYFFIFLILGGILFFMSMSFLSSMYSVMVSIELGSLNSC
                     MIEMTLLFDWMSLLFMSFVLLISSMVIYYSNEYMEGDLFINRFIMLVMMFVMSMLLLI
                     LSPNLISILLGWDGLGLVSYCLVIYYQNVKSFNAGMLTVLTNRLGDVAFLLSISWMMN
                     FGSWNYIYFIECMKETPEMELISLMMLFAAMTKSAQIPFSSWLPAAMAAPTPVSSLVH
                     SSTLVTAGVYLMLRFSVSLSSSVCLILLFFSGLTMFMAGLGASYEFDLKKIIALSTLS
                     QLGLMMSILSMGGYIIAFYHLLTHALFKALLFMCAGSMIHSLSNSQDIRSMGGLVNQM
                     PLTCTCFIICNLSLCGLPFLSGFYSKDLILEVVSMDNVGMYIYMVYYLSTGLTVAYTA
                     RLIYYVVGGDFNFFSVHLVNDSGHYMLKGMMGLIFLVVFMGSILSWTMFIEFYMICLP
                     LSFKMMAVLVTLLGGWIGLEVSNFVINYHLKSLKFKSGSYFFGSMWNMLYLSTFGVNY
                     YPLTMGKKFYESVDQGWSEFYGGQNYFNYMSKSSQILQFLFKNNLKLFMVLTAMWVVF
                     LMVVY"
                     /note="Geneious name: ND5 CDS"
     CDS             <1402..2932
                     /gene="COX1"
                     /note="TAA stop codon is completed by the addition of 3' A
                     residues to the mRNA"
                     /codon_start=1
                     /transl_except="(pos:2932, aa:TERM)"
                     /transl_table=5
                     /product="cytochrome c oxidase subunit 1"
                     /protein_id="QDW75831.1"
                     /translation="NKWLFSTNHKDIGTLYFLLGSWSGMVGTSLSILIRTELGNPGSL
                     IGDDQIYNVIVTAHAFIMIFFMVMPIMIGGFGNWLIPLMLGAPDMAFPRMNNMSFWLL
                     PPSLTFLLMSSMIESGAGTGWTVYPPLSSNIAHSGASVDLAIFSLHLAGISSILGAVN
                     FITTVINMRATGITFDRMPLFVWAVVLTAVLLLLSLPVLAGAITMLLTDRNLNTTFFD
                     PAGGGDPILYQHLFWFFGHPEVYILILPGFGMISHIISQESSKKETFGTLGMIYAMMA
                     IGLLGFIVWAHHMFTVGMDVDTRAYFTSATMIIAVPTGIKIFSWLATLHGTQMNYSPS
                     MLWALGFVFLFTVGGLTGVILANSSIDIILHDTYYVVAHFHYVLSMGAVFAIMGGFVH
                     WFPLFTGLHLNSKFLKIQFAIMFIGVNMTFFPQHFLGLSGMPRRYSDYPDAYTTWNII
                     SSIGSLISLVSIILFLFIIWEAFSSLRKSISPLGMSSSIEWFQLMPPAEHSYSELPIL
                     AN"
                     /note="Geneious name: COX1 CDS"
     CDS             complement(7990..9323)
                     /gene="ND4"
                     /note="TAA stop codon is completed by the addition of 3' A
                     residues to the mRNA"
                     /codon_start=1
                     /transl_except="(pos:complement(7990..7991), aa:TERM)"
                     /transl_table=5
                     /product="NADH dehydrogenase subunit 4"
                     /protein_id="QDW75838.1"
                     /translation="MVKILMTLVFMIPLSFISVSFWFNQCIYFMLIVAFMACMNLGGS
                     FSSISYMWGIDMLSFMMILLSFWICCLMIMASEGIYKIGYYYYLFLLVLLILLFSLVC
                     TFSSMNLFVFYLFFEFSLIPTLMLIIGWGYQPERIQAGVYLLFYTLMASLPMMISIFY
                     YYSFYGTLDFYFMCSIEHALFYICMMMVFFVKIPMYFVHLWLPKAHVEASVAGSMILA
                     GIMLKLGGYGILRLMPFMMNVAVSFNMIFVVISLVGGFYVSLICIRQSDVKALIAYSS
                     VAHMGLVLSGIMTLNCWGIGGSLAMMVAHGLCSSGLFCLANISYERLGSRSFFLNKGL
                     INLMPSMSLWWFLLCSSNMAAPPSLNLLGEIMLINSVVSWSFMSMFFLALISFFSAAY
                     SLFLYSYSQHGKIFSGMYNFSLGKVREYLLLLLHWLPLNLIVLKGEFVMGWF"
                     /note="Geneious name: ND4 CDS"
     CDS             10238..11378
                     /gene="CYTB"
                     /note="TAA stop codon is completed by the addition of 3' A
                     residues to the mRNA"
                     /codon_start=1
                     /transl_except="(pos:11378, aa:TERM)"
                     /transl_table=5
                     /product="cytochrome b"
                     /protein_id="QDW75841.1"
                     /translation="MKTPMRKMSPVTKIINNSLIDLPSPSNISAWWNFGSLLGLCLSI
                     QIITGIFLAMHYTANTELAFSSVIHISRDVNYGWIIRTLHANGASFFFICLYLHMGRG
                     LYYSSYNLKLTWTVGVLILFCTMAAAFLGYVLPWGQMSFWGATVITNLVSAIPYLGTT
                     IVQWLWGGFAIDNATLTRFFALHFLLPFIVLALVMIHLLFLHQTGSNNPLGMNSNIDK
                     IPFHPFFSYKDVFGFIMMTSILSLLILISPNLLSDPENFIPANPLVTPIHIQPEWYFL
                     FAYAILRSIPNKLGGVIALIMSIAILFTLPFTSNKSFQTMQFYPINKIIFWIFVANVV
                     LLTWIGARPVEDPYILVGQILTISYFTYFIINPLVFKFWDLLIFKY"
                     /note="Geneious name: CYTB CDS"
     CDS             198..1211
                     /gene="ND2"
                     /codon_start=1
                     /transl_table=5
                     /product="NADH dehydrogenase subunit 2"
                     /protein_id="QDW75830.1"
                     /translation="MPYLNKLLFSVSLIVGTLIAISSYSWMGMWMGLEINLLSFMPLI
                     CSNKNIFSSESALKYFITQAMASSILLLSLILFSINSPYFINSESTLNMILNTSLLLK
                     MGAAPLHFWFPEVMEGLSWMNSFVLLTWQKIAPMALLLYSSKTTYLILMTIISCMIVS
                     GIMGQNQLSLRKIMAYSSINHIGWMLAAMMFLETVWLFYFLVYSIITLNILIMFKKLN
                     IFSINQMATSINSQPHLKLFFSLNFLSLGGLPPFLGFFPKWLTIQILINTNLFLLSTI
                     MILATLMTLFFYIQLIFSALIFSFNTFPPLKKTSRHMFFVTSSNLVALMSLILTTLAF
                     NLM"
                     /note="Geneious name: ND2 CDS"
     CDS             complement(11463..12413)
                     /gene="ND1"
                     /codon_start=1
                     /transl_table=5
                     /product="NADH dehydrogenase subunit 1"
                     /protein_id="QDW75842.1"
                     /translation="MWYNDLFMVLYSGLLLLICILIGVAFLTLMERKVLGYIQLRKGP
                     NKVGYLGVPQPFSDAIKLFTKEAMYPLMANYSIYYFSPIFNLFIALLIWVCVPIFSGF
                     MNFNLSILFFLCCASMGVYSVMLAGWSSNSNYSMLGSLRSIAQTISYEVSLAITLLSF
                     LFLVSSLSLEEFKNYQSIMWFFVMYFPLSLIWFVSSLAETNRTPFDFAEGESELVSGF
                     NVEYSGGGFALIFLAEYASILFMSIMCCFLFIGGDYSSAYLYIIVGFMAFIWVWIRGT
                     LPRFRYDKLMYLAWKSYLPVSLNFLFFYFGVKMFTLAVSM"
                     /note="Geneious name: ND1 CDS"
     CDS             4635..5419
                     /gene="COX3"
                     /note="TAA stop codon is completed by the addition of 3' A
                     residues to the mRNA"
                     /codon_start=1
                     /transl_except="(pos:5418..5419, aa:TERM)"
                     /transl_table=5
                     /product="cytochrome c oxidase subunit 3"
                     /protein_id="QDW75835.1"
                     /translation="MSSKNHPYHLVDASPWPILGALSAMVSMIGIIKWFHMYNINLLL
                     LGLSITSLIMFQWWRDISRESTFQGLHTFQVTMGLRWGMILFITSEVFFFISFFWAFF
                     HSSLSPSIELGMNWPPKGVIPFNPVEIPLLNTLILLSSGLTVTWAHHSFMENNFNQAT
                     QSLILTVILGIYFSVLQAYEYLEAPFTIADAVYGSTFFVATGFHGIHVIIGTTFLLTC
                     LMRHINNHFSPIHHFGFEAAAWYWHFVDVVWLFLYISIYWWGS"
                     /note="Geneious name: COX3 CDS"
     CDS             2999..3682
                     /gene="COX2"
                     /codon_start=1
                     /transl_table=5
                     /product="cytochrome c oxidase subunit 2"
                     /protein_id="QDW75832.1"
                     /translation="MASWKMILLQDSASPLMEQLSFFHDHTLMILLMITVLVGYLMVS
                     LFFNKYNYRFLLEGQTIEVIWTILPAITLIFIALPSLRLLYLLDELNSPLISVKSIGH
                     QWYWSYEYSDFKMIEFDSYMIPMQDSKLSTFRLLDVDNRVVLPFNSQIRMMVTAADVI
                     HSWTIPSLSVKIDATPGRLNQISFLMNRSGLFFGQCSEICGANHSFMPIVIESISPSY
                     FIKWISKMS"
                     /note="Geneious name: COX2 CDS"
     CDS             3968..4635
                     /gene="ATP6"
                     /note="TAA stop codon is completed by the addition of 3' A
                     residues to the mRNA"
                     /codon_start=1
                     /transl_except="(pos:4634..4635, aa:TERM)"
                     /transl_table=5
                     /product="ATP synthase F0 subunit 6"
                     /protein_id="QDW75834.1"
                     /translation="MTNLFSSFDPSTSVKIPLNWFSTILGLLILPLTFWLIPSRPMIL
                     WNKIINSLHKEFKILMGPTSVGSTLIFISLFTLIMYNNFLGLFPYIFTSTSHLILTLS
                     LALPLWLSFMLFGWINNTVHMLAHLVPQGTPGVLMPFMVCIETTSNIIRPGTLAVRLA
                     ANMIAGHLLLTLLGNIGPLLSVFSTSILLFTQILLLTLEGAVTIIQSYVFAVLSTLYS
                     SEVT"
                     /note="Geneious name: ATP6 CDS"
     CDS             9741..10238
                     /gene="ND6"
                     /codon_start=1
                     /transl_table=5
                     /product="NADH dehydrogenase subunit 6"
                     /protein_id="QDW75840.1"
                     /translation="MLKLLMIPPIILIMVKHPLSAGLLLLLEMVLIILSVSLTSLSFW
                     YSYIMFLIMIGGMLVLFMYMTSVASNEKFKFSWKISLTAFTISSLIFSLQTKNLWIEP
                     HNIINTEALKNSESFFFSLNKFLNEPSYTLSITLIIYLLITLIAVIKIVNINYGPIRQ
                     MN"
                     /note="Geneious name: ND6 CDS"
     CDS             5481..5834
                     /gene="ND3"
                     /codon_start=1
                     /transl_table=5
                     /product="NADH dehydrogenase subunit 3"
                     /protein_id="QDW75836.1"
                     /translation="MLLCMLVGFVIFMVTLIMMLASSTLSKKTLMDREKTSPFECGFD
                     PKSSSRLPFSLQFFLIAVIFLIFDVEITLLIPLIPVVPLTKFMNIIIIMTIYILILLA
                     GLLHEWKQGSLNWAI"
                     /note="Geneious name: ND3 CDS"
     CDS             complement(9317..9604)
                     /gene="ND4L"
                     /codon_start=1
                     /transl_table=5
                     /product="NADH dehydrogenase subunit 4L"
                     /protein_id="QDW75839.1"
                     /translation="MLMVSAIFIFMYFAGLLSFCMNRKHMLLMLLSLEFIVISLFFGL
                     FMFLGFYSWEYYFVLIFLTISVCEGALGLALMVMLMRVHGNDYTQSFNLLW"
                     /note="Geneious name: ND4L CDS"
     CDS             3816..3971
                     /gene="ATP8"
                     /codon_start=1
                     /transl_table=5
                     /product="ATP synthase F0 subunit 8"
                     /protein_id="QDW75833.1"
                     /translation="MPQMAPLSWLSLMIFFILIFLTFNLINFSVNSNFPKSSKLNKSL
                     TYKIWKW"
                     /note="Geneious name: ATP8 CDS"
     gene            complement(6214..7928)
                     /gene="ND5"
                     /note="Geneious name: ND5 gene"
     gene            <1402..2932
                     /gene="COX1"
                     /note="Geneious name: COX1 gene"
     gene            complement(7990..9323)
                     /gene="ND4"
                     /note="Geneious name: ND4 gene"
     gene            10238..11378
                     /gene="CYTB"
                     /note="Geneious name: CYTB gene"
     gene            198..1211
                     /gene="ND2"
                     /note="Geneious name: ND2 gene"
     gene            complement(11463..12413)
                     /gene="ND1"
                     /note="Geneious name: ND1 gene"
     gene            4635..5419
                     /gene="COX3"
                     /note="Geneious name: COX3 gene"
     gene            2999..3682
                     /gene="COX2"
                     /note="Geneious name: COX2 gene"
     gene            3968..4635
                     /gene="ATP6"
                     /note="Geneious name: ATP6 gene"
     gene            9750..10238
                     /gene="ND6"
                     /note="Geneious name: ND6 gene"
     gene            5481..5834
                     /gene="ND3"
                     /note="Geneious name: ND3 gene"
     gene            complement(9317..9604)
                     /gene="ND4L"
                     /note="Geneious name: ND4L gene"
     gene            3816..3971
                     /gene="ATP8"
                     /note="Geneious name: ATP8 gene"
     tRNA            3683..3752
                     /product="tRNA-Lys"
                     /note="Geneious name: tRNA-Lys"
     tRNA            complement(62..130)
                     /product="tRNA-Gln"
                     /note="Geneious name: tRNA-Gln"
     tRNA            130..197
                     /product="tRNA-Met"
                     /note="Geneious name: tRNA-Met"
     tRNA            complement(13721..13788)
                     /product="tRNA-Val"
                     /note="Geneious name: tRNA-Val"
     tRNA            6024..6090
                     /product="tRNA-Ser"
                     /note="Geneious name: tRNA-Ser"
     tRNA            1214..1279
                     /product="tRNA-Trp"
                     /note="Geneious name: tRNA-Trp"
     tRNA            2933..2998
                     /product="tRNA-Leu"
                     /note="Geneious name: tRNA-Leu"
     tRNA            complement(1272..1336)
                     /product="tRNA-Cys"
                     /note="Geneious name: tRNA-Cys"
     tRNA            5833..5897
                     /product="tRNA-Ala"
                     /note="Geneious name: tRNA-Ala"
     tRNA            11379..11443
                     /product="tRNA-Ser"
                     /note="Geneious name: tRNA-Ser"
     tRNA            1..64
                     /product="tRNA-Ile"
                     /note="Geneious name: tRNA-Ile"
     tRNA            complement(1337..1400)
                     /product="tRNA-Tyr"
                     /note="Geneious name: tRNA-Tyr"
     tRNA            5897..5960
                     /product="tRNA-Arg"
                     /note="Geneious name: tRNA-Arg"
     tRNA            5960..6023
                     /product="tRNA-Asn"
                     /note="Geneious name: tRNA-Asn"
     tRNA            9607..9670
                     /product="tRNA-Thr"
                     /note="Geneious name: tRNA-Thr"
     tRNA            3753..3815
                     /product="tRNA-Asp"
                     /note="Geneious name: tRNA-Asp"
     tRNA            complement(6152..6214)
                     /product="tRNA-Phe"
                     /note="Geneious name: tRNA-Phe"
     tRNA            complement(12414..12476)
                     /product="tRNA-Leu"
                     /note="Geneious name: tRNA-Leu"
     tRNA            5419..5480
                     /product="tRNA-Gly"
                     /note="Geneious name: tRNA-Gly"
     tRNA            6092..6153
                     /product="tRNA-Glu"
                     /note="Geneious name: tRNA-Glu"
     tRNA            complement(7929..7990)
                     /product="tRNA-His"
                     /note="Geneious name: tRNA-His"
     tRNA            complement(9675..9736)
                     /product="tRNA-Pro"
                     /note="Geneious name: tRNA-Pro"
ORIGIN      
        1 aataaagtgc ctgaagaaaa gggttacttt gatagagtaa atcatgtgac acccaccttt
       61 attacatcta ctagatttaa actagctcct gaaaaatcaa aaatttctgt acctcgtata
      121 ctaaaacgta aataagtaag ctaaaaaagc tattgggttc ataccccact tataaaggtt
      181 ccctcctttc ttatttaatc ccctatctaa acaaattact tttcagagtg tccctcattg
      241 taggaaccct cattgctatc tcatcatact cttggatagg aatatgaata ggcttagaaa
      301 ttaacctatt atcctttata cccctaattt gctccaataa aaacattttc tcatcagaaa
      361 gagccctaaa atattttatt acccaggcta tagcttcctc tattctactt ctgtctctaa
      421 tcctattttc aattaattcc ccatatttta ttaattctga gtctactctc aatataattc
      481 ttaatacctc tcttctccta aaaataggag ctgccccact ccatttttga tttccagaag
      541 ttatagaagg cttaagatga ataaacagat ttgtacttct aacatgacaa aaaattgccc
      601 caatggctct tctcctctac tcaagaaaaa ctacttatct tatcttaata acaattatct
      661 cttgcataat tgtaagcggt atcataggac aaaatcaact tagattacga aaaattatag
      721 cgtactcctc aatcaatcat attggttgga tattagctgc aataatattc ctcgaaacag
      781 tgtgactatt ttacttctta gtttactcaa tcatcacttt aaatattcta attatattta
      841 aaaaactaaa cattttctct attaaccaaa tagccacctc tattaatagt cagccccatc
      901 tcaaactttt ctttagatta aattttctat cactaggagg cctcccccct ttcctaggat
      961 tttttccaaa atgattaact attcaaattc taatcaacac aaatttattt ttattatcta
     1021 caatcataat cttagctact ttaataactc ttttctttta tattcaatta atcttcagag
     1081 ccttaatttt ctcttttaat acttttcccc ctctaaaaaa aacatctcgc cacatattct
     1141 ttgtgacatc ctctaatctc gtggcgttga taaggcttat tcttacgacc ttagcattta
     1201 atttgatgta gttaaggatt taggttaaaa ataaacctgg gaccttcaaa gtccctaata
     1261 aagaagactt taagccttag aaaatattca cttctaaatt tgcaatttag catcatctaa
     1321 ttttgattat aagactggta aaagaataat aatattcgta agtaagttta cagcttaccg
     1381 cctagctcag ccaccttacc gaataaatga ttattctcaa caaaccataa agatattgga
     1441 actctatact ttctcttagg aagatggtca ggtatagtcg ggacctctct tagaatttta
     1501 atccgaactg agctaggaaa tccagggtcc ttaattgggg atgatcaaat ttataatgta
     1561 attgtaactg cccatgcatt tattataatt tttttcatag ttataccaat cataattgga
     1621 ggtttcggaa actggttaat tcctttaata ctaggtgccc ctgatatggc ttttccccga
     1681 ataaataata taagattttg attattacct ccatccctaa catttcttct tataagaagt
     1741 ataattgaaa gaggtgccgg aacagggtga acagtttacc cacccctctc atcaaatatt
     1801 gcccatagag gggcatcagt agacctagct attttcagtc ttcatctagc tggaatctca
     1861 tctattttag gtgctgtcaa ttttattact actgtaatta atatacgggc aacaggaatc
     1921 accttcgatc gaataccttt atttgtttga gctgttgttt taacagcagt tctccttctt
     1981 ctatctctac ctgtactagc aggtgctatt actatattat taacagaccg aaatcttaat
     2041 acaacctttt tcgatcctgc tggaggaggg gacccaatcc tttaccaaca tttattttga
     2101 ttcttcggcc acccagaagt gtatatttta attctaccag gatttgggat aatttctcat
     2161 atcatcagac aggaaagaag aaaaaaagaa acatttggaa cactaggtat aatctatgct
     2221 ataatggcaa ttggccttct tggattcatt gtatgagctc atcatatatt tactgttgga
     2281 atagatgtgg atacccgagc ctacttcaca tcagcaacta taatcattgc tgttcctact
     2341 ggaatcaaaa tttttagttg acttgctacc cttcatggta ctcaaataaa ttactccccc
     2401 tcaatattat gagccttagg gtttgttttc ctttttactg tagggggact aacaggggtt
     2461 atcttggcca attcatctat tgacatcatt cttcatgaca cttactacgt agtagctcac
     2521 ttccattatg tactttcaat aggtgcagtt tttgctatta taggagggtt tgttcattga
     2581 ttccccttat ttacaggtct tcacttaaac agaaagttct taaaaatcca atttgcaatt
     2641 atatttattg gggtaaatat aacctttttc ccccaacatt ttcttggact aagagggata
     2701 ccacgacgat attccgacta ccctgatgcc tacaccacat gaaacattat ttcatcaatt
     2761 ggctctctaa tttcattagt aagaatcatc ttattcctat tcattatctg agaggcattc
     2821 tcttcattac gaaaaagaat ttctccttta ggaatatcct cttcaattga atgatttcaa
     2881 ctaataccac ctgctgaaca tagatactct gaacttccca ttctagccaa tttctaatat
     2941 ggcagaatag tgcaatggat ttaaacccca ttcaaaaagc ttaaagcttt ttttagaaat
     3001 agcttcctga aaaataattc ttcttcaaga tagagcttct cccttaatag aacagctctc
     3061 tttctttcat gatcacactt taataattct tcttataatt acagttctag ttggatactt
     3121 aatagttagc ttattcttca ataaatataa ctaccgattt ttactagaag gtcaaactat
     3181 cgaagtaatt tgaacaatct tgcctgctat cactttaatt tttattgcct taccttccct
     3241 acgccttctc tacctattag atgaacttaa cagtccatta atttctgtta aatcaattgg
     3301 tcaccaatga tactgatcct atgaatactc cgatttcaag ataattgaat ttgactctta
     3361 tataattcct atacaagaca gaaaactatc taccttccgg ttattagatg tagataatcg
     3421 ggtagtcctc ccttttaatt cccaaatccg tataatagtt actgcagctg atgttattca
     3481 ttcatgaaca atcccctcgc tgagagtcaa gattgatgca acccctggtc gtctcaacca
     3541 aattagattt cttataaatc gttcaggttt attctttggt caatgctctg aaatctgcgg
     3601 agccaatcat agtttcatac caattgttat tgaaagaatt tcaccctctt atttcattaa
     3661 atgaatttct aaaataagct aacattaggt ggctgaaaac aagcactggt ctcttaaacc
     3721 attctatagt aaggtagtgt ctactcctaa tgaaaggctt agttaaacaa ataacattaa
     3781 tttgtcaaat taaaattgcc aaaaagcagc ctttaattcc tcaaatagcc cccctaagat
     3841 gactatccct aataattttt tttatcttaa ttttcttaac ttttaatcta atcaactttt
     3901 ctgttaacag aaattttcct aagtcctcaa aattaaataa aagccttacc tacaagattt
     3961 gaaaatgata acaaatctat tttcatcgtt tgacccatca acttccgtta aaattcccct
     4021 taactgattc agaactattc taggattact aattcttcct ttaacttttt gattaattcc
     4081 ttctcgacca ataatccttt ggaataaaat tattaattct ctccataaag agttcaaaat
     4141 tcttataggt cctacttcag ttggaagaac tttaattttt atttccttat ttaccctaat
     4201 tatatacaat aattttctag gtctattccc ctatattttt acgagaacaa gacacctaat
     4261 tctgactctt tctctagcct tacctttatg attaagattt atattatttg gatggattaa
     4321 taacacggtt catatattag ctcacctagt ccctcaaggg actccaggag ttttaatacc
     4381 ttttatagtt tgtattgaaa ctacaagaaa tattattcgt ccaggaaccc tggcagttcg
     4441 gttagctgcc aatataattg caggtcacct tttacttacc ctattaggaa atattggacc
     4501 cctattatct gtattttcta cttcaatcct gctattcacc caaattttac ttctcactct
     4561 agaaggagct gtaactatta ttcaatcata cgtatttgct gttcttagaa cattatattc
     4621 tagtgaagta acttatgtcc tcaaaaaacc acccttatca ccttgttgac gcgagaccct
     4681 gacctatttt aggagcccta tcagccatag tatcaataat cggaatcatt aaatgatttc
     4741 atatatataa tattaatctt cttctccttg ggttatctat caccagccta attatattcc
     4801 aatgatgacg tgacatttcc cgagaaagga catttcaagg cctccataca tttcaagtca
     4861 caataggatt gcgttggggg ataattttat ttatcacctc tgaagttttc ttttttatct
     4921 ccttcttttg agcttttttc cacagaagtc tctcaccatc tattgaactt ggaataaatt
     4981 gacccccgaa aggggtaatc ccatttaatc ctgtagaaat tccattatta aatacactaa
     5041 ttcttttatc ttcaggtcta acagtcacct gagctcatca tagatttata gaaaacaatt
     5101 ttaatcaagc aactcaaaga ctaatcctga ccgtaattct tggtatttat ttttcagttc
     5161 ttcaggccta tgaatactta gaagctcctt tcactatcgc tgacgctgtt tatgggtcta
     5221 cattctttgt agcaacagga tttcacggaa ttcacgtaat tattggaact acattcctcc
     5281 tcacatgttt aatacgccat attaataatc atttctcccc tatccatcac tttggattcg
     5341 aagctgcggc atgatactga cattttgtag atgttgtttg actattcttg tatatctcta
     5401 tctactgatg aggtagatat ttacataata taaaaattat atttgacttc caatcaaaaa
     5461 atctagaaat agtgtaaata attttacttt gcatattagt aggatttgta atcttcatag
     5521 tcacattaat cataatgtta gcctcatcaa ctttatcaaa aaaaaccctt atagaccggg
     5581 aaaaaacatc accattcgag tgtgggtttg atccaaaaag atcatcccgt cttccattta
     5641 gcttacagtt ttttctaatt gctgtcatct ttctcatctt cgacgtagaa attactcttc
     5701 taatcccttt aattccagta gttcctttaa caaaatttat aaatattatt attattataa
     5761 ctatttacat cctaattctt cttgctggtt tactacacga atgaaaacaa ggttccttaa
     5821 attgagcaat ctaggataat agttaatcat aacatttaat ttgcatttaa aaaatactga
     5881 agcttcagtt tatcttaaat aagaaacaaa taattgtatt taatttcgac ttaaaatttt
     5941 gatgaaacca tccttatttt taattgaaac caaatagagg tatatcactg ttaatgataa
     6001 aaatgaaaaa tcttccaatt aaagaaatag gttaaacgaa agtaagcttc taacttaaat
     6061 ttctagtggt gaaagtccat taatatttct tatttatata gtttatataa aaccttacat
     6121 tttcattgta aaaaaagatt tgtcttataa atacccaaga attaaaatta ccttgatatc
     6181 ttcaatatca cgctctctgt taagctactt gaatagtaaa caactattaa aaaaacaact
     6241 catatagcag ttaaaactat aaacaatttc aaattattct tgaataaaaa ctgtaagatc
     6301 tgagaagatt tgcttatata attaaaataa ttctgccctc cataaaactc agatcatcct
     6361 tgatcaactc tttcgtaaaa cttttttccc atagttaaag gatagtaatt taccccaaaa
     6421 gtagacagat acagtatatt tcacatagac ccaaaaaaat aagaccccct tttaaatttt
     6481 aaagacttca aatgataatt aataacaaaa tttgatacct ccagtccaat ccacccccct
     6541 aataatgtaa ctaaaactgc catcatctta aatgataatg gcaagcaaat tatataaaac
     6601 tcaataaata ttgtccaact aagaattcta cccataaaaa caacaagaaa aattaatcct
     6661 attattccct ttaatatata atgacctgaa tcattaacca agtgaactct aaaaaaatta
     6721 aagtctcctc ctactacata ataaattaat cgagccgtat aagcaacagt tagccctgtt
     6781 gataaataat aaactatata aatatacatt ccaacattat ctatagagac cacctctaaa
     6841 attaaatcct tagaataaaa cccggataaa aaaggcaaac cacataatga taaattacaa
     6901 ataataaaac atgtacatgt caaaggcatt tgatttacta gaccccctat tgatcgaata
     6961 tcctgggaat tacttaaaga gtgaattatc cttcctgcac acataaataa taaagcctta
     7021 aacaatgcat gtgtcaacaa atgataaaaa gcaataatgt agccccctat tctaagaatt
     7081 cttattatta atcctagctg cctcaaagta gataaagcaa taattttctt taagtcaaat
     7141 tcatacctag cccccaaccc agccataaat atagttaaac ctgaaaaaaa cagtaaaatt
     7201 aaacatactg aagaccttaa cgaaacacta aaccgaagta ttaaatatac ccccgctgtc
     7261 acaagagttg atgaatgaac caaagaagaa actggagtag gagccgccat agctgctggc
     7321 aatcatgatg aaaaaggaat ttgagctctc tttgttatag ctgcaaaaag tattattaaa
     7381 gaaatcaact ctatctcagg tgtttccttc atacactcaa taaaataaat ataattccat
     7441 ctaccaaaat tcattattca tctaatcctt aataaaaaag caacatcacc taaccgattt
     7501 gtcagaacag tcagcatccc tgcattaaat gatttaacat tttgataata aataactaaa
     7561 caataagaaa ctaaacctag accgtcccac cccaacaaaa tactaatcaa attaggcctt
     7621 aaaattaata aaagcattga cataacaaat attatcacta atataataaa tcgattaata
     7681 aaaaggtctc cttccatata ctcattccta tagtaaataa ctatcgacga aattaataaa
     7741 acaaaactta taaataacag agatatccaa tcaaaaagga gagttatttc aatcatacaa
     7801 gaatttaatg aacctaattc aattctcact ataacagaat acatagagga caaaaatctt
     7861 atccttataa aaaataaaat ccctcctaaa attaaaaaaa taaaaaaata aataaaacaa
     7921 atattaatta cctaaagtcc ttaaacctct ttgattccac aaatcaatat tttatataaa
     7981 ctatttaagt aaaatcatcc tattacaaat tcccccttta aaacaattaa atttaaaggt
     8041 aatcaatgta ataacaacaa aagatattcc cggaccttcc ccagactaaa attatatatg
     8101 cccctaaaaa tcttaccatg ctgagagtaa gagtataaaa ataaagaata agcagctcta
     8161 aaaaatgaaa tcaaagctaa aaaaaatata ctcataaatc ttcatgaaac aactctatta
     8221 attaatataa tctcccccaa caaattaaga gaaggtgggg ccgctatatt agaagaacac
     8281 aaaagaaatc accaaagaga tattcttggt atcaaattaa taagtccttt attcaaaaaa
     8341 aatcttcgtc tacctaaacg ctcataagaa atattcgcaa gacaaaaaag ccctgaagaa
     8401 cataaaccat gcgccaccat tatagctaaa gacccaccaa tccctcaaca atttaatgtt
     8461 ataattccac taagtaccag ccctatatga gcaacagatg aatatgcaat cagtgctttt
     8521 acatctcttt gccgaataca aattaaagat acataaaaac ctcctacaag cctaatcacc
     8581 acaaaaatta tattaaatct cacagctaca tttattataa aaggtattaa tcgcaaaatt
     8641 ccataccccc ccaactttaa cataatccca gctaaaatta tagagccagc gacagaagcc
     8701 tcaacatgag ccttaggtaa tcacaaatga acaaaataca tagggatctt aacaaaaaaa
     8761 actattatta tacaaatgta aaataaagca tgttcaatcc tacatataaa ataaaaatct
     8821 aaagttccat aaaatctata atagtaaaaa atagaaatca ttattggtaa agaagctatc
     8881 aaagtataaa ataataagta aacccctgcc tgaatccgct caggttgata tcctcaacca
     8941 ataatcaata ttaaagtagg gattaatcta aactcaaaaa acaaataaaa aacaaacaaa
     9001 tttatagaag aaaatgtaca cactaacgaa aacaataaaa ttaatagaac taataaaaat
     9061 aaataataat aatatccgat tttataaatt ccttccctag ccatgattat taaacaacaa
     9121 attcaaaatc tcaacaaaat cattataaat gatagcatat caatgcccca tatatatcta
     9181 attgatctaa atctcccgcc caaatttata caagctataa aagccacaat taatataaaa
     9241 taaatacact gattaaacca aaacctgacc ctaataaacc ttaaaggaat cataaaaact
     9301 aatgttatta aaatctttac cataataaat taaaactttg tgtataatca ttaccatgta
     9361 ctcgtattag tataaccata agagctagcc caagagctcc ctcacaaact ctaattgtta
     9421 gaaaaattaa aacaaaataa tattcccacc tataaaatcc aagaaatata aataaaccaa
     9481 aaaacaagga aataacaata aattcaagac ttaaaagtat taaaagtatg tgtttacgat
     9541 ttatacaaaa agataataaa cctgcaaaat atataaaaat aaaaatagct gagactatta
     9601 acattagttc ttgtaattta atgcaaaata ttggtcttgt aaaccaaaac taagaatttc
     9661 ttctagaaca tttttcagaa aaggaatcct ccttctttaa tctccaaaat taatattttt
     9721 tataaactat ttcctgactt atgttaatta tattgaaatt actaataatt ccccctatca
     9781 ttcttattat agttaagcac cctctgtctg ctgggcttct tcttctacta gaaatagttc
     9841 taattatttt gagagtaaga ttaacttccc tatccttctg atactcatat attatatttt
     9901 taattataat tgggggtata ttagttctgt tcatgtacat aacaagagta gcttcaaatg
     9961 aaaaatttaa attttcatga aaaatttcat tgacagcctt tacaatctca tctctaatct
    10021 tttctctcca aacaaaaaac ttatgaattg aacctcataa tattatcaat actgaagccc
    10081 taaaaaactc tgaatcattc ttcttctctc taaataaatt tttaaatgaa ccttcctata
    10141 ctctgtcgat cactctaatt atttacctat taattacact aattgccgta attaaaattg
    10201 ttaatattaa ctatggacct atccggcaaa taaactaatg aaaacaccta tacgaaaaat
    10261 atctcctgta acaaaaatta ttaataattc tcttattgac ctgccgtctc cctctaacat
    10321 ctctgcgtga tgaaactttg gctcattatt aggactttgt ttatcaatcc aaatcatcac
    10381 aggaattttc cttgctatac attatacagc taatacagaa ttagccttta gaagtgtaat
    10441 tcatatttcc cgtgatgtta attacggatg gatcattcga accttacatg caaacggtgc
    10501 atcatttttt tttatctgtc tttatttaca cataggccga ggactttact atagatccta
    10561 taatctcaag ctcacatgaa ctgttggagt tttaattcta ttttgtacca tagctgcagc
    10621 attccttgga tatgtattac cttggggaca aatatcattt tgaggagcta ctgtgattac
    10681 aaacctagta tctgcaattc cttaccttgg aaccaccatt gttcaatgac tttgaggagg
    10741 attcgcaatt gacaatgcaa cattaacacg attttttgct cttcactttc tcctcccctt
    10801 tattgttctt gccctagtta taatccatct actattcctt catcaaacag gttcaaataa
    10861 ccccttaggt ataaatagaa acattgataa aattccattc cacccatttt tttcctacaa
    10921 ggatgtattt ggttttatta taataactag aatcctatca ttactaattc tcattagacc
    10981 caaccttcta agagatccag aaaattttat cccggcaaat cctcttgtta cccctatcca
    11041 cattcagcct gaatggtatt tcctatttgc atatgcaatt ttacgctcaa tccccaacaa
    11101 actcggggga gtaattgctc ttattatatc aattgcaatt ttattcaccc ttccattcac
    11161 tagtaataaa tccttccaaa caatacaatt ttaccctatt aataaaatta ttttttgaat
    11221 ctttgtggct aatgttgttc tcttgacttg aattggagcc cgacccgttg aagaccctta
    11281 catcctagtg ggccaaatcc taacaatttc ctacttcaca tacttcatta ttaacccctt
    11341 agtttttaaa ttctgggacc tccttatttt caaatattgg ttaatgagct tgttaaagca
    11401 tatattttga aaatataaga aagaattaat tttctattaa cctgattact attttttatt
    11461 cactacatag agactgccaa ggtaaacatt ttcaccccaa aataaaagaa caaaaaattt
    11521 aaagatacag gtaagtatct tttccatgct aaatacatca acttatcata acgaaaccga
    11581 gggagtgtcc cccgaatcca gacccagata aaagctataa atccaacaat aatatacaag
    11641 taagcccttc tataatcacc tccaataaat aaaaaacaac atataattct tataaataaa
    11701 attctcgcat actcagccaa aaaaattaaa gcaaagcctc cccctctata ttctacgtta
    11761 aatcctgaaa ctaattcaga ctccccttca gcaaaatcaa aaggagtccg gtttgtttca
    11821 gccagccttg aaacaaatca aattaaactt aatggaaaat acattacaaa aaatcatata
    11881 atactttggt aattcttaaa ttcctctagt ctaagactag acactaaaaa caaaaatgaa
    11941 agtaatgtaa ttgctaggct cacttcataa gaaattgttt gagcaataga tcgtaaactt
    12001 cctaatattg aataattcga attagaagat catcctgcca acattactct atagacccct
    12061 attctagcac aacaaagaaa aaacaaaatc ctcaaattga aatttataaa ccctctaaaa
    12121 attggcacac aaacccagat caataaagca ataaataaat taaaaatggg agaaaaataa
    12181 taaattgaat aattagccat taaagggtat attgcctctt tagtaaataa tttaatggca
    12241 tctctaaaag gttgaggaac ccctaaatac ccaactttat tgggaccctt acgtaattga
    12301 atatacccaa gaactttccg ttccattaaa gttaaaaaag caaccccaat taaaatacaa
    12361 atcaataata ataaacctct atataaaact ataaataaat cattatacca aattattact
    12421 tgtactattg tacttacata aattctaaat ttattgcact aatctgccaa aataataatt
    12481 ttaatcatca ataatctaat atagaaaatt tctggtcctt tcgtactaaa aaattttatt
    12541 tatttgaaga tagaaaccaa cctggctcac gccggtttaa actcagatca tgtaaaattt
    12601 taaaagtcga acagactcag ctttctagtc ccttcaccag ccgcatcgag gtcgcaaact
    12661 aatctatcga tttgagctct ccagattaat tacgctgtta tccctaaggt aatttattct
    12721 tacaatcact tttagaggat ccaacaatca tccattaatg aaaaatacta gaaaaagtta
    12781 tttaaatttt tccatcaccc caacaaatta attcatgaat actttatttc tctaaaacta
    12841 aatacctaaa ataacacaac tattaaattc tatagggtct tctcgtccct cagactcatt
    12901 taagctttct cactcaaata taaaattcaa ataattaaat taagacagct tctttctcgt
    12961 taaacccttc attccagctt tcaattaaaa aactaatgat tatgctacct ttgcacggtc
    13021 agaataccgc agccatttaa attatcattg ggcaggcctg actttatatt atcatcaaaa
    13081 agccatgttt ttattaaaca ggcgaaaagt aatttgccta attccttaaa ataatatttt
    13141 acctttaact atttcaatac attttattct actaatttca tcataattac aagtctaaga
    13201 cattcaagac tttattctaa taaaaaatct aaaataacaa aaattaattt tttataaaac
    13261 ctagtaaaaa cacactaaaa atggaaactt ctaatcctat acatcataat aaactaacca
    13321 cattataaaa attctattta agagcttttc cccctaaata ttccaagcat aaaagcttta
    13381 cttcccaata aaaatcattt taccctagtt aattaaatta atttcttaga aaactagata
    13441 ttttaaagaa cgactaacgt ctaattacaa aaaattaatt ataaataatt tttctacatt
    13501 aaaatatatt aatttttagc cctccaaaat tcgagaaaat ttcctctaaa actagtttta
    13561 ataaaccctg atacaaaagg tactttaaac aaaaaattct ttttcttatt taaaaacttt
    13621 ccatcactgt gctaatcatc tataattata aatattatgt caaaaattac ataaacaaaa
    13681 aattctttct cccaaaatta ataaataact aattttataa tcacactaaa ctgaatttca
    13741 cagtaaactt tttaatgtaa ataaaatgct tgaacaagct ctagtacgta attctaggta
    13801 caccttccga tacacctact ttgttacgac ttatccaatt ttataattgg agcgacgggc
    13861 gatatgtgca tattctagag cttaaatcta cataataatt ttattatatt tactatcaaa
    13921 tccactttca tatctcttct cataagacaa tccaaaaata acttcaatgt aacccatctc
    13981 tccttaaata tacgctgcat cttgatctga cttaaattaa aattttaaaa cttgaacatt
    14041 ttctccttat aaaatattca aataacgacg atatacaagc ttaaaaatca agtataataa
    14101 attgtggaat atcaattaca ggacaggttc ctctgaatag actaaaacac cgccaaatcc
    14161 tttaaatttc aagtactcta atactattca gaaactttct ttacatttta aataataggg
    14221 tatctaatcc tagtttttta aaaaatttaa taaaatcttt ccaaactctt atttacaaaa
    14281 actttaaatt tcaccttaaa aattaatatt caaatataaa tacaaaatta ttattttctg
    14341 atcttaattt aattgcactc cttgtgtaac cgcaactgct ggcacaaggt ttgttactac
    14401 tattttaaat gcctaattct aagaaaactt aattaataaa tttaattact gcagaaagct
    14461 tccttaagaa acaaaacctc gcatgtaaaa ttatcaaata ctaaattttt aaacaaaaat
    14521 aaaactttaa ttggctagtc cctatttttt aactctagat tattatctca aatatttaat
    14581 aattctaaaa tagaaaaaaa aatttcttat tcatccctta actaaaccta ccacccaaat
    14641 tttcccttga agaccaacct aattaaaaat tttcattata aataaattta ataaacctaa
    14701 atcctaagct agctccgcta tagctttttc agtaaattag gtgccctaat ctaattttcc
    14761 ctgaatgccc taatttagtc ttctccctag ttaaatttct tgatctcaag aaaatcccct
    14821 cccgaatgcc caattcaaag gtttttatat aaaaagtttt tcaactcgac ctcatctgat
    14881 gtcataaacc tataattttc ttccatttat tctcgatcta aatctgccta aaacttgagt
    14941 taatcctaca aataaggatt ttatgcccaa aaaattcagg aatttggcct cccttgatta
    15001 gtcccgaatt aaaaattacc aacgacaaac aataataata ttccttagat ttctctatcc
    15061 caatagctaa tcttcggcca caattcctga aatttttgga ataaactttt tcttgatgct
    15121 aaaatatggg agaacaaaat tttgcccaaa attttgttat aaagattctt atttaggaat
    15181 tttcattgca agtaactatg gtaaatttag cccctaagta aatcctaatt aatctttttc
    15241 aataaattag gtgccctaat cctatttttt ttttctgtat ttaattccct taagtgccca
    15301 attcaaagcg tttaaataca agaaaaataa acaaatgctt aaaaattatt tgccgccctt
    15361 tcattatcct aaacatcccc tgattaagat taattcccat acatgtaatt tcacataaaa
    15421 tgaatttccc taagaaaaaa taaactttta ttacctctcg aaatatttta aaccctaaat
    15481 ttaattagaa gcctaattta aatcatgtcc tcacccaaaa tttagcaaat taaattgagt
    15541 cccttatata aaacatctta gaaaaaagtc tcccaagaaa aaaaaacctt ttgtttatcc
    15601 cggaaaccct agtccaactc tttgcaagaa ataacaattt agctaagaat cagataaaaa
    15661 attaagtctt aaaatttcta tttcatgagg tcgaacatgc ccgagcccga cctctaaaaa
    15721 tttgcttata ttaaaatccc aacataaaat tctccttaaa ataatacctc taaaatgaaa
    15781 aaactcttgc ccacacccaa gcttttccag accagattct tgataacaaa gaggaaattc
    15841 cattaaatac taaacaaaaa tctaaatcct aaaaccccga taccctggga tcgcgcgcgc
    15901 ccgggcgcga ccctaaaaac ctcctaatgc aaaagtgact gctcctgtat agagcttttt
    15961 ttcagaccaa tttcctaagg aaaacaaaac tttttatgta tctctggaat cttacaaacc
    16021 tactttttgc ctacaagccg attttccatt aagcttagca caaaaaatta tatcttacgg
    16081 gccttaattc agaggggttg cgcgcgcccg cgcgcaatgc cccttggctt aaccaatttg
    16141 gataaatcgt aatatttaat tgatgattat ttaaatgaag gcggtttaca tcaaacttta
    16201 gtataatggg agcagttttt cctgaaaaac tacttttaaa tgaaaagagg aaaggttttt
    16261 tttttttttt cggtcaaaaa aataaattgt tttagaattt tttttactca ataagaaatt
    16321 tgatgattaa cgacaaataa gcgactacga tctattaatt ttttcagact gagttatatg
    16381 tatgtaatat attttattat atatatataa atatattatt aatataaaaa tattataaat
    16441 agctttacta atcaattaaa ctttaataga tccttcttaa ggtttttttt ataggattac
    16501 aggtaaatac tggtatataa atacaatctc tatcaatctg attaaataac tatataccta
    16561 tcacaaggaa tattttgtat atctattagt atattacata tttatgtagg tgtcatatac
    16621 aattatctat agatctataa gatcttatat atatatatat atttataggt gattgattcg
    16681 taaatcattt gctcaaaaat ttttttcaaa cagattttgg aaaataaatc gtacccccag
    16741 agcaattcaa tccagtgaac aaaatttcag gaaacttggg gaaaattttc ttgtgcaaaa
    16801 aatgacattt ttgtgcaaaa aaaaataaaa tattctgctt taaaattaat ctcttgaaaa
    16861 acccctttga gtcaaatttt ctgtcaagaa aatcctgtca aaccgaggaa acttccgaaa
    16921 aaaaaaaaaa aaaaactcac ttcggcttta atctagaaat caccccgctg tcactgcgat
    16981 gtcttcctct tgactctacc aggctgacaa ttaccttgaa aacctataaa ttccctaaaa
    17041 atataaaaat atgccacaag agtttttagt cgagatccga ttgaaacttg acctaatcct
    17101 ataaggtaaa tgacaaccac cgaaagtttt aagaatttgg ccctccgagg taaggcttag
    17161 cctcacctcg cagggtcaga atccctaaaa ctctcggata atgatccttt ttgagataaa
    17221 aaatttcaac agacccttca ggtatagaac aaattataaa ttataaggca taattgtatt
    17281 taaaaaaaaa aatgaaaaat tgctttaaaa tttaaatcct agctattaag acacggttct
    17341 tgaatgaaag ataaaacgat ctaatcctct agattaagcc tgactcttaa aaatgacagt
    17401 acaaaaaaaa aagaaccttt gaaaaataca ttatccacga ctaacctctg gatgtattcc
    17461 tgaaacccta aaaaaaggtt ttaaaaaaaa acctaaaaat cccagtagat taaaattcaa
    17521 gtcaaacaca taatataaat tatgcaaaaa aaatcctacc taaaaagaat taaattgctt
    17581 taaaatttag atcatagcta ttccgacata attctcgccc aagaatttag gaaatctaat
    17641 ctccccaaga tcaaggctga tccaaaaaat gaatagcacg aaaaaaaaat taacctttga
    17701 aaaatgtatt gtctacaact aatcccttgg ttgtattcct gaaatcctag aaaaaggttt
    17761 cgaaaaaaat ctaaaaaccc cagtaaatta aaattcgagt caaacacaaa aaataaatta
    17821 tgcaaaaaaa atcctaccta aaaagaatta aattgcttta aaatttagat catagctgtt
    17881 ccagcataat tctcgcccaa gaatttagga aatctgatct cccaagatca aggctgatcc
    17941 aaaaaatgaa tagcagaaaa aaaaattaac ctttgaaaaa tgtattgtct acaactaatc
    18001 ccttggttgt attcctgaaa tcctagaaaa aggtttcgaa aaaaatctaa aaaccccagt
    18061 agattaaaat tcgagtcaaa cacaaaaaat aaattatgca aaaaaaatcc tacctaaaaa
    18121 gaattaaatt gctttaaaat ttagatcata gctgttccag cataattctc gcccaagaat
    18181 ttaggaaatc tgatctccca agatcaaggc tgatccaaaa aatgaatagc acaaaaaaaa
    18241 aataaccttt ggaaaatata ttgtctacaa ctaatcctcc cctctggttg tatccttgaa
    18301 atccaagaaa aagggtttaa aaaatccaaa atatcctttg cttaatggtt aaatcgtggc
    18361 tattccggta taattctcgc ccaagaattt aggaaatctg gtccccccca agatcaaggc
    18421 tgacccaaaa aatacatagc ataaaaaaaa ataacttttg aaaaatacat tgtctacaac
    18481 taattctttg aatgtatacc tgaaatcctg gaaaaaagtc cgaaaaatcc aaaaatctca
    18541 gtagattaaa attcgaatta aatataaaaa ataaaccaca taaaagaaat actacctaaa
    18601 aaacttaatt actttaaaat ttagatcatg gctattccgg tatagttctc gcccaagaat
    18661 ttaggaaatc tgattcccca agatcaagac tgacccaaaa aatacatagc ataaaaaaaa
    18721 ataacttttg aaaaatacat tgtctacaac taattatttg aatgtatacc tgaaatcctg
    18781 gaaaagagtt caaaaaattc aaaaatatta gtagatttga attcgagtca aacacaaata
    18841 ataaaccacg tgaaagaaat ttcacctaaa aaaacttaat tgctttaaaa tttaaatcat
    18901 agctattcca gcatagtatt ttcctaagaa tttaggaaat ataatctccc caaaataaag
    18961 gctggcttaa aaaactaata gcatgaaaaa aaaataactt ttagaaagta tattgtatat
    19021 gactaattcc ttgactgtac acctgaaatc ctagaaaaag gttttgaaaa atctataaat
    19081 tacagtagat taaaattaaa accaaacata aaaaatagat cacgtaaaag agattttacc
    19141 taaaaactaa gttgctttaa aatttatgac cgtaactatt ccaatataat ctcgtcctag
    19201 aacttagaaa atctaatccc cctccaaaga ttaagattgg cccagaaaat taatagcatt
    19261 aaaaaaagaa ccttaaaata acccgtttac tgataatttt taattacacc ccttgaaaat
    19321 ttttaaaaaa ctcttaaaac tcgtaattcc tgtagattac cctaacaaaa caaaatccta
    19381 aattgttttt aaatttgcac tctagcaatt ttgataattt aatctcctcg aaaattttag
    19441 aaaaggtaaa tctacaaaac tgtagatttc cttagatttc aacttatttg agcataaaat
    19501 tctaaattgc cccgacacaa tcctaaacca aaaattgact atacaaaata aaactaataa
    19561 aattttcgtt gttcacaata aacctttgat tatccctttt gaaaattcta gaaaaaccta
    19621 aaacttgaag cccaaattag aacttaggtc tagagaattc tagaaaataa aaaatctttc
    19681 aagatacaaa acactgagtt ttaaaaatct agctcctagg atttaattta atcccagacc
    19741 taaaattttc aaggtaagct tccttaaaat ttcacttcga attagcccca aaaaatactg
    19801 cctagaaaat taaagaaaaa aatcttttaa aactaagaat tccaaaaaac ttaattggat
    19861 taatgaacaa aatgcttaat tttttttttg aactcaccta gtccagaaca atccttgctt
    19921 aatggttcaa gttctacctt ctccgtaaac taaagaccca aaaactgaca acgtaaagaa
    19981 tcccttaaaa tctaattgta tataattaac gctagattat agccctaaaa aaaattagag
    20041 aagaaaattt tctaagtccc aaaaaagtta gccattttag aaccaaataa aataaaattt
    20101 tcccttcaa
//
